Addgene plasmid #47619: Danio rerio cryaa C143S
Purpose: Recombinant protein production
Depositing lab: Mason Posner. Depositing organization: Ashland University. Publication: Functional validation of hydrophobic adaptation to physiological temperature in the small heat shock protein alphaA-crystallin. Posner M, Kiss AJ, Skiba J, Drossman A, Dolinska MB, Hejtmancik JF, Sergeev YV. PLoS One. 2012;7(3):e34438. doi: 10.1371/journal.pone.0034438. Epub 2012 Mar 29. PubMed 22479631.
Backbone
  Vector backbone: pET-20b(+)
  Backbone manufacturer: Novagen
  Backbone size w/o insert (bp): 3716
  Total vector size (bp): 4150
  Vector type: Bacterial Expression
Growth in bacteria
  Bacterial resistance: Ampicillin, 100 μg/mL
  Growth temperature: 37°C
  Growth strain: BL21(DE3)
  Copy number: Unknown
Gene/Insert
  Gene/Insert name: Alpha A-crystallin (alt name: cryaa)
  Species: D. rerio (zebrafish)
  Insert size (bp): 522
  Mutation: Cysteine 143 to Serine
  GenBank ID: BC164886.1
  Entrez Gene: cryaa (a.k.a. wu:fc06h04, zgc:92036)
  Promoter: T7
  Cloning method: Restriction Enzyme; 5′ cloning site Nde I (not destroyed); 3′ cloning site BamH1 (not destroyed)
  Sequencing primers: 5′ T7 promoter; 3′ T7 terminator
Terms and licenses: Academic/Nonprofit Terms; Industry Terms: Not Available to Industry
How to cite: Danio rerio cryaa C143S was a gift from Mason Posner (Addgene plasmid # 47619 ; http://n2t.net/addgene:47619 ; RRID:Addgene_47619)
