[The description below was written by a language model from this plasmid's Addgene catalogue record and the feature table of its GenBank file.]
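Description:
Danio rerio cryaa C143S is a bacterial expression plasmid built on the Novagen pET-20b(+) backbone for producing recombinant zebrafish alphaA-crystallin, a small heat shock protein of the eye lens. The roughly 522 bp cryaa coding sequence carries a substitution of cysteine 143 to serine and was cloned between the NdeI and BamHI sites, both of which remain intact. The whole construct is about 4.15 kb.

Expression is driven by the bacteriophage T7 promoter, followed by the efficient ribosome binding site from T7 gene 10 and closed by the T7 terminator. Transcription therefore depends on a host that supplies T7 RNA polymerase, consistent with the listed BL21(DE3) strain. The feature table does not annotate the cryaa open reading frame itself, but the unannotated gap between the RBS and the downstream vector sequence matches the expected position of the insert. A vector-encoded 6xHis tag lies downstream of the cloning region. The record does not state whether the insert reads through into this tag or ends at its own stop codon, so the tagging status of the product is not established.

The plasmid is maintained by a ColE1/pBR322-type origin accompanied by the bom region and the rop gene, which moderates copy number; the catalogue lists copy number as unknown. Selection is by ampicillin resistance from the bla gene under its own promoter. An f1 origin permits single-stranded DNA production. The stated purpose is recombinant protein production, and the associated study concerns the adaptation of alphaA-crystallin hydrophobicity to physiological temperature. This point mutant presumably serves as one of the variants compared in that study.
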