LOCUS       Exported 4152 bp ds-DNA circular SYN 13-MAY-2021
DEFINITION  Recombinant protein production.
ACCESSION   .
VERSION     .
KEYWORDS    Danio rerio cryaa C143S
SOURCE      synthetic DNA construct
  ORGANISM  synthetic DNA construct
REFERENCE   1 (bases 1 to 4152)
  AUTHORS   Posner M, Kiss AJ, Skiba J, Drossman A, Dolinska MB, Hejtmancik JF,
            Sergeev YV
  TITLE     Functional validation of hydrophobic adaptation to physiological
            temperature in the small heat shock protein alphaA-crystallin.
  JOURNAL   PLoS One. 2012;7(3):e34438. doi: 10.1371/journal.pone.0034438. Epub
            2012 Mar 29.
  PUBMED    22479631
REFERENCE   2 (bases 1 to 4152)
  AUTHORS   .
  TITLE     Direct Submission
  JOURNAL   Exported May 13, 2021 from SnapGene Server 1.1.58
            http://www.snapgene.com
FEATURES             Location/Qualifiers
     source          1..4152
                     /organism="synthetic DNA construct"
                     /mol_type="other DNA"
     rep_origin      12..467
                     /direction=RIGHT
                     /label=f1 ori
                     /note="f1 bacteriophage origin of replication; arrow
                     indicates direction of (+) strand synthesis"
     primer_bind     complement(99..118)
                     /label=F1ori-R
                     /note="F1 origin, reverse primer"
     primer_bind     309..330
                     /label=F1ori-F
                     /note="F1 origin, forward primer"
     promoter        494..598
                     /gene="bla"
                     /label=AmpR promoter
     CDS             599..1459
                     /codon_start=1
                     /gene="bla"
                     /product="beta-lactamase"
                     /label=AmpR
                     /note="confers resistance to ampicillin, carbenicillin, and
                     related antibiotics"
                     /translation="MSIQHFRVALIPFFAAFCLPVFAHPETLVKVKDAEDQLGARVGYI
                     ELDLNSGKILESFRPEERFPMMSTFKVLLCGAVLSRIDAGQEQLGRRIHYSQNDLVEYS
                     PVTEKHLTDGMTVRELCSAAITMSDNTAANLLLTTIGGPKELTAFLHNMGDHVTRLDRW
                     EPELNEAIPNDERDTTMPAAMATTLRKLLTGELLTLASRQQLIDWMEADKVAGPLLRSA
                     LPAGWFIADKSGAGERGSRGIIAALGPDGKPSRIVVIYTTGSQATMDERNRQIAEIGAS
                     LIKHW"
     primer_bind     complement(817..836)
                     /label=Amp-R
                     /note="Ampicillin resistance gene, reverse primer"
     rep_origin      1630..2218
                     /direction=RIGHT
                     /label=ori
                     /note="high-copy-number ColE1/pMB1/pBR322/pUC origin of
                     replication"
     primer_bind     2119..2138
                     /label=pBR322ori-F
                     /note="pBR322 origin, forward primer"
     primer_bind     2372..2389
                     /label=L4440
                     /note="L4440 vector, forward primer"
     misc_feature    2404..2546
                     /label=bom
                     /note="basis of mobility region from pBR322"
     primer_bind     complement(2472..2491)
                     /label=pRS-marker
                     /note="pRS vectors, use to sequence yeast selectable
                     marker"
     primer_bind     2632..2654
                     /label=pGEX 3'
                     /note="pGEX vectors, reverse primer"
     CDS             complement(2648..2839)
                     /codon_start=1
                     /gene="rop"
                     /product="Rop protein, which maintains plasmids at low copy
                     number"
                     /label=rop
                     /translation="MTKQEKTALNMARFIRSQTLTLLEKLNELDADEQADICESLHDHA
                     DELYRSCLARFGDDGENL"
     primer_bind     3348..3367
                     /label=T7
                     /note="T7 promoter, forward primer"
     promoter        3348..3366
                     /label=T7 promoter
                     /note="promoter for bacteriophage T7 RNA polymerase"
     RBS             3398..3420
                     /note="efficient ribosome binding site from bacteriophage
                     T7 gene 10 (Olins and Rangwala, 1989)"
     CDS             3996..4013
                     /codon_start=1
                     /product="6xHis affinity tag"
                     /label=6xHis
                     /translation="HHHHHH"
     primer_bind     complement(4066..4084)
                     /label=T7 Term
                     /note="T7 terminator, reverse primer"
     terminator      4080..4127
                     /label=T7 terminator
                     /note="transcription terminator for bacteriophage T7 RNA
                     polymerase"
ORIGIN
        1 tggcgaatgg gnnnnnnnnn nnnnnnnnnn nnnnnnnnnn nnnnnnnnnn nnnnnnnnnn
       61 nnnnnnnnnn nnnnnnnnnn nnnnnnnnnn nnnnnnnnnn nnnnnnnnnn nnnnnnnnnn
      121 nnnnnnnnnn nnnnncnnnn nnnnnnnnnn nnnnnnnnnn nnnnnnnnnn nnnnnnnnnn
      181 nnnnnnnnnn nnnnnnnnnn nnnnnnnnnn nnnnnnnnnn nnnnnnnann nnnnnnnnnn
      241 nnnnnnnnnn nnnnnnnnnn nnnnnnnnnn nnnnnnncct ttgacgttgg agtccacgtt
      301 ctttaatagt ggactcttgt tccaaactgg aacaacactc aaccctatct cggtctattc
      361 ttttgattta taagggattt tgccgatttc ggcctattgg ttaaaaaatg agctgattta
      421 acaaaaattt aacgcgaatt ttaacaaaat attaacgttt acaatttcag gtggcacttt
      481 tcggggaaat gtgcgcggaa cccctatttg tttatttttc taaatacatt caaatatgta
      541 tccgctcatg agacaataac cctgataaat gcttcaataa tattgaaaaa ggaagagtat
      601 gagtattcaa catttccgtg tcgcccttat tccctttttt gcggcatttt gccttcctgt
      661 ttttgctcac ccagaaacgc tggtgaaagt aaaagatgct gaagatcagt tgggtgcacg
      721 agtgggttac atcgaactgg atctcaacag cggtaagatc cttgagagtt ttcgccccga
      781 agaacgtttt ccaatgatga gcacttttaa agttctgcta tgtggcgcgg tattatcccg
      841 tattgacgcc gggcaagagc aactcggtcg ccgcatacac tattctcaga atgacttggt
      901 tgagtactca ccagtcacag aaaagcatct tacggatggc atgacagtaa gagaattatg
      961 cagtgctgcc ataaccatga gtgataacac tgcggccaac ttacttctga caacgatcgg
     1021 aggaccgaag gagctaaccg cttttttgca caacatgggg gatcatgtaa ctcgccttga
     1081 tcgttgggaa ccggagctga atgaagccat accaaacgac gagcgtgaca ccacgatgcc
     1141 tgcagcaatg gcaacaacgt tgcgcaaact attaactggc gaactactta ctctagcttc
     1201 ccggcaacaa ttaatagact ggatggaggc ggataaagtt gcaggaccac ttctgcgctc
     1261 ggcccttccg gctggctggt ttattgctga taaatctgga gccggtgagc gtgggtctcg
     1321 cggtatcatt gcagcactgg ggccagatgg taagccctcc cgtatcgtag ttatctacac
     1381 gacggggagt caggcaacta tggatgaacg aaatagacag atcgctgaga taggtgcctc
     1441 actgattaag cattggtaac tgtcagacca agtttactca tatatacttt agattgattt
     1501 aaaacttcat ttttaattta aaaggatcta ggtgaagatc ctttttgata atctcatgac
     1561 caaaatccct taacgtgagt tttcgttcca ctgagcgtca gaccccgtag aaaagatcaa
     1621 aggatcttct tgagatcctt tttttctgcg cgtaatctgc tgcttgcaaa caaaaaaacc
     1681 accgctacca gcggtggttt gtttgccgga tcaagagcta ccaactcttt ttccgaaggt
     1741 aactggcttc agcagagcgc agataccaaa tactgtcctt ctagtgtagc cgtagttagg
     1801 ccaccacttc aagaactctg tagcaccgcc tacatacctc gctctgctaa tcctgttacc
     1861 agtggctgct gccagtggcg ataagtcgtg tcttaccggg ttggactcaa gacgatagtt
     1921 accggataag gcgcagcggt cgggctgaac ggggggttcg tgcacacagc ccagcttgga
     1981 gcgaacgacc tacaccgaac tgagatacct acagcgtgag ctatgagaaa gcgccacgct
     2041 tcccgaaggg agaaaggcgg acaggtatcc ggtaagcggc agggtcggaa caggagagcg
     2101 cacgagggag cttccagggg gaaacgcctg gtatctttat agtcctgtcg ggtttcgcca
     2161 cctctgactt gagcgtcgat ttttgtgatg ctcgtcaggg gggcggagcc tatggaaaaa
     2221 cgccagcaac gcggcctttt tacggttcct ggccttttgc tggccttttg ctcacatgtt
     2281 ctttcctgcg ttatcccctg attctgtgga taaccgtatt accgcctttg agtgagctga
     2341 taccgctcgc cgcagccgaa cgaccgagcg cagcgagtca gtgagcgagg aagcggaaga
     2401 gcgcctgatg cggtattttc tccttacgca tctgtgcggt atttcacacc gcatatatgg
     2461 tgcactctca gtacaatctg ctctgatgcc gcatagttaa gccagtatac actccgctat
     2521 cgctacgtga ctgggtcatg gctgcgcccc gacacccgcc aacacccgct gacgcgccct
     2581 gacgggcttg tctgctcccg gcatccgctt acagacaagc tgtgaccgtc tccgggagct
     2641 gcatgtgtca gaggttttca ccgtcatcac cgaaacgcgc gaggcagctg cggtaaagct
     2701 catcagcgtg gtcgtgaagc gattcacaga tgtctgcctg ttcatccgcg tccagctcgt
     2761 tgagtttctc cagaagcgtt aatgtctggc ttctgataaa gcgggccatg ttaagggcgg
     2821 ttttttcctg tttggtcact gatgcctccg tgtaaggggg atttctgttc atgggggtaa
     2881 tgataccgat gaaacgagag aggatgctca cgatacgggt tactgatgat gaacatgccc
     2941 ggttactgga acgttgtgag ggtaaacaac tggcggtatg gatgcggcgg gaccagagaa
     3001 aaatcactca gggtcaatgc cagcgcttcg ttaatacaga tgtaggtgtt ccacagggta
     3061 gccagcagca tcctgcgatg cagatccgga acataatggt gcagggcgct gacttccgcg
     3121 tttccagact ttacgaaaca cggaaaccga agaccattca tgttgttgct caggtcgcag
     3181 acgttttgca gcagcagtcg cttcacgttc gctcgcgtat cggtgattca ttctgctaac
     3241 cagtaaggca accccgccag cctagccggg tcctcaacga caggagcacg atcatgcgca
     3301 cccgtggcca ggacccaacg ctgcccgaga tctcgatccc gcgaaattaa tacgactcac
     3361 tatagggaga ccacaacggt ttccctctag aaataatttt gtttaacttt aagaaggaga
     3421 tatacatatg gatattgcga tccaacaccc ttggttcaga cgcacactgg gctaccccac
     3481 ccgactcttt gatcagttct ttggagaagg cctgttcgat tatgacctat tccccttcac
     3541 cacttcaact gtcagccctt actatcgaca ctcactcttc cgcaacatcc tggactcctc
     3601 caactcaggt gtctctgagg tgaggtctga cagagaaaaa tttacagttt atctggatgt
     3661 gaaacatttc tctcctgatg agctcagtgt caaggtgaca gatgactatg tggagatcca
     3721 gggcaagcat ggagaaagac aggatgatca tggctacatc tcccgtgagt tccatcgtcg
     3781 ctaccgcctg ccttccaatg tggaccagtc tgccatcacc tgcacactgt ctgctgatgg
     3841 cctgctcact ctttcaggac ccaagacaag tggcatagat gctggccgtg gagatcgcac
     3901 catccctgtt acccgcgagg acaagagcaa ctcaggctct tcctcctagg gatccgaatt
     3961 cgagctccgt cgacaagctt gcggccgcac tcgagcacca ccaccaccac cactgagatc
     4021 cggctgctaa caaagcccga aaggaagctg agttggctgc tgccaccgct gagcaataac
     4081 tagcataacc ccttggggcc tctaaacggg tcttgagggg ttttttgctg aaaggaggaa
     4141 ctatatccgg at
//
