>Addgene plasmid #47619 | Danio rerio cryaa C143S | addgene partial sequence | sequence record 71923 | T7 5'-TAATACGACTCACTATAGGG-3'
AAGGAGATATACATATGGATATTGCGATCCAACACCCTTGGTTCAGACGCACACTGGGCTACCCCACCCG
ACTCTTTGATCAGTTCTTTGGAGAAGGCCTGTTCGATTATGACCTATTCCCCTTCACCACTTCAACTGTC
AGCCCTTACTATCGACACTCACTCTTCCGCAACATCCTGGACTCCTCCAACTCAGGTGTCTCTGAGGTGA
GGTCTGACAGAGAAAAATTTACAGTTTATCTGGATGTGAAACATTTCTCTCCTGATGAGCTCAGTGTCAA
GGTGACAGATGACTATGTGGAGATCCAGGGCAAGCATGGAGAAAGACAGGATGATCATGGCTACATCTCC
CGTGAGTTCCATCGTCGCTACCGCCTGCCTTCCAATGTGGACCAGTCTGCCATCACCTGCACACTGTCTG
CTGATGGCCTGCTCACTCTTTCAGGACCCAAGACAAGTGGCATAGATGCTGGCCGTGGAGATCGCACCAT
CCCTGTTACCCGCGAGGACAAGAGCAACTCAGGCTCTTCCTCCTAGGGATCCGAATTCGAGCTCCGTCGA
CAAGCTTGCGGCCGCACTCGAGCACCACCACCACCACCACTGAGATCCGGCTGCTAACAAAGCCCGAAAG
GAAGCTGAGTTGGCTGCTGCCACCGCTGAGCAATAACTAGCATAACCCCTTGGGGCCTCTAAACGGGTCT
TGAGGGGTTTTTTGCTGAAAGGAGGAACTATATCCGGATTGGCGAATGGG
[75 nt withheld, positions 751-825]
